Addgene plasmid #240015: LLPS-pCDH-DDX6-NT
Purpose: Expresses human DDX6-NT fused to EGFP in mammalian cells
Depositing lab: Rui Su. Depositing organization: Beckman Research Institute of the City of Hope. Publication: DDX6 undergoes phase separation to modulate metabolic plasticity and chemoresistance. Bi H, Li W, Ren L, Zhang H, Dong L, Chan A, Wang X, Yang L, Zhang X, Xue M, Qin H, Wu X, Hoeve-Scott JT, Zhang B, Li L, Wunderlich M, Mulloy JC, Rosen ST, Chen J, Li X, Chen CW, Su R. Nat Commun. 2025 Dec 2;17(1):260. doi: 10.1038/s41467-025-66966-4. PubMed 41330929.
Backbone
  Vector backbone: pCDH
  Vector type: Lentiviral
Growth in bacteria
  Bacterial resistance: Ampicillin, 100 μg/mL
  Growth temperature: 37°C
  Growth strain: NEB Stable
  Copy number: High Copy
Gene/Insert
  Gene/Insert name: DDX6-NT (1-302)
  Species: H. sapiens (human)
  Tag / fusion protein: 6xHis (N terminal on insert); EGFP (C terminal on insert)
  Cloning method: Unknown
Terms and licenses: Academic/Nonprofit Terms; Industry Terms: Not Available to Industry
How to cite: LLPS-pCDH-DDX6-NT was a gift from Rui Su (Addgene plasmid # 240015 ; http://n2t.net/addgene:240015 ; RRID:Addgene_240015)
