[The description below was written by a language model from this plasmid's Addgene catalogue record and pLannotate feature annotations shown in this document.]
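Description:
LLPS-pCDH-DDX6-NT is a lentiviral transfer plasmid built on the pCDH backbone for expressing an N-terminal fragment of human DDX6 (residues 1-302) as a fluorescent fusion protein in mammalian cells. In bacteria it is maintained through a high-copy ColE1/pUC-type origin and selected with ampicillin via the β-lactamase gene. Small remnants of lac, rop and bom sequences in the backbone are cloning-vector leftovers with no functional role in the design.

The viral portion has a third-generation layout: an RSV promoter replaces the U3 region to drive a truncated HIV-1 5' LTR, followed by the Ψ packaging signal (running into a gag fragment), the Rev response element for nuclear export of the genomic RNA, and the cPPT/CTS, which aids nuclear import in transduced cells. A truncated 3' LTR, which pLannotate labels as a 5' LTR, closes the proviral region, with an SV40 poly(A) signal and SV40 origin downstream.

Between the LTRs, a CMV promoter with a partial CMV enhancer drives the DDX6 fragment joined at its C terminus to EGFP. The catalogue entry also lists an N-terminal 6xHis tag, which is not separately annotated in the feature table. A second cassette uses the EF-1α core promoter with an HTLV-1 LTR segment to express puromycin N-acetyltransferase, so transduced cells can be selected with puromycin. A WPRE placed after this cassette enhances transcript expression.

DDX6 is an RNA helicase essential for P-body formation, and the associated study concerns DDX6 phase separation. This suggests the EGFP-tagged truncation serves to visualise whether the N-terminal region forms condensates, though the record states only that it expresses the fusion in mammalian cells.
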