Features (pLannotate 1.2.2; 29 found; start..end, strand, type, name):
     58..212     -  CDS            lacZα (fragment): LacZα fragment of β-galactosidase; lacZ fragment
    226..452     +  promoter       RSV promoter: Rous sarcoma virus enhancer/promoter
    453..633     +  LTR            5' LTR (truncated): truncated 5' long terminal repeat (LTR) from HIV-1
    680..805     +  misc_feature   HIV-1 Ψ: packaging signal of human immunodeficiency virus type 1
    789..1127    +  CDS            HIV-1 gag (fragment): gag protein from human immunodeficiency virus 1; gag
   1298..1531    +  misc_feature   RRE: The Rev response element (RRE) of HIV-1 allows for Rev-dependent mRNA export from the nucleus to the cytoplasm.
   1908..2008    +  CDS            Rev (fragment): human immunodeficiency virus 1 (HIV-1) Rev protein; rev; enhances nuclear export of unspliced and incompletely spliced viral mRNAs
   2027..2143    +  misc_feature   cPPT/CTS: central polypurine tract and central termination sequence of HIV-1
   2156..2232    +  enhancer       CMV enhancer (fragment): human cytomegalovirus immediate early enhancer
   2233..2436    +  promoter       CMV promoter: human cytomegalovirus (CMV) immediate early promoter
   2567..3472    +  CDS            DDX6 (fragment): DDX6_HUMAN - Also known as HLR2, RCK. Experimental evidence at protein level: Swiss-Prot protein existence level 1. Essential for the formation of P-bodies, cytosolic membrane- less ribonucleoprotein granules involved in RNA metabolism through the coordinated storage of mRNAs encoding regulatory functions (PubMed:25995375, PubMed:27342281, PubMed:31422817). Plays a role in P- bodies to coordinate the storage of translationally inactive mRNAs in the cytoplasm and prevent their degradation (PubMed:27342281). In the process of mRNA degradation, plays a role in mRNA decapping (PubMed:16364915). Bl
   3485..4204    +  CDS            EGFP: the original enhanced GFP (Yang et al., 1996) mammalian codon-optimized
   4246..4457    +  promoter       EF-1α core promoter: core promoter for human elongation factor EF-1α
   4470..4738    +  LTR            5' LTR (truncated): truncated 5' long terminal repeat (LTR) from human T-cell leukemia virus (HTLV) type 1
   4765..5364    +  CDS            PuroR: puromycin N-acetyltransferase; pac from Streptomyces alboniger; confers resistance to puromycin
   5371..5959    +  misc_feature   WPRE: woodchuck hepatitis virus posttranscriptional regulatory element
   5954..6061    +  CDS            nef (fragment): NEF_SIVS4 - Experimental evidence at protein level: Swiss-Prot protein existence level 1. Interferes with TCR signaling from the cell membrane. Interacts with CD247/TCRZ (TCR zeta chain) and exert potent down- regulation of cell surface TCR/CD3 complexes. From Simian immunodeficiency virus (isolate F236/smH4) (SIV-sm) (Simian immunodeficiency virus sooty mangabey monkey).
   6086..6266    +  LTR            5' LTR (truncated): truncated 5' long terminal repeat (LTR) from HIV-1
   6338..6459    +  polyA_signal   SV40 poly(A) signal: SV40 polyadenylation signal
   6499..6634    +  rep_origin     SV40 ori: SV40 origin of replication
   6691..6707    -  protein_bind   lac operator: The lac repressor binds to the lac operator to inhibit transcription in E. coli. This inhibition can be relieved by adding lactose or isopropyl-β-D-thiogalactopyranoside (IPTG). lac repressor encoded by lacI
   6715..6745    -  promoter       lac promoter: promoter for the E. coli lac operon
   6760..6781    -  protein_bind   CAP binding site: CAP binding activates transcription in the presence of cAMP. E. coli catabolite activator protein
   6794..6886    -  CDS            lacI (fragment): lac repressor; lacI; The lac repressor binds to the lac operator to inhibit transcription in E. coli. This inhibition can be relieved by adding lactose or isopropyl-β-D-thiogalactopyranoside (IPTG).
   7069..7657    -  rep_origin     ori: high-copy-number ColE1/pMB1/pBR322/pUC origin of replication
   7828..8688    -  CDS            AmpR: β-lactamase; bla; confers resistance to ampicillin, carbenicillin, and related antibiotics
   8689..8793    -  promoter       AmpR promoter: bla
   8888..8923    +  CDS            rop (fragment): Rop protein, which maintains plasmids at low copy number; rop
   9025..52      +  misc_feature   bom (fragment) (across the origin): basis of mobility region from pBR322
>Addgene plasmid #240015 | LLPS-pCDH-DDX6-NT | addgene full sequence | sequence record 476576 | Addgene NGS Result
TATGCGGTGTGAAATACCGCACAGATGCGTAAGGAGAAAATACCGCATCAGGCGCCATTCGCCATTCAGG
CTGCGCAACTGTTGGGAAGGGCGATCGGTGCGGGCCTCTTCGCTATTACGCCAGCTGGCGAAAGGGGGAT
GTGCTGCAAGGCGATTAAGTTGGGTAACGCCAGGGTTTTCCCAGTCACGACGTTGTAAAACGACGGCCAG
TGCCAAGCTGACGCGTGTAGTCTTATGCAATACTCTTGTAGTCTTGCAACATGGTAACGATGAGTTAGCA
ACATGCCTTACAAGGAGAGAAAAAGCACCGTGCATGCCGATTGGTGGAAGTAAGGTGGTACGATCGTGCC
TTATTAGGAAGGCAACAGACGGGTCTGACATGGATTGGACGAACCACTGAATTGCCGCATTGCAGAGATA
TTGTATTTAAGTGCCTAGCTCGATACATAAACGGGTCTCTCTGGTTAGACCAGATCTGAGCCTGGGAGCT
CTCTGGCTAACTAGGGAACCCACTGCTTAAGCCTCAATAAAGCTTGCCTTGAGTGCTTCAAGTAGTGTGT
GCCCGTCTGTTGTGTGACTCTGGTAACTAGAGATCCCTCAGACCCTTTTAGTCAGTGTGGAAAATCTCTA
GCAGTGGCGCCCGAACAGGGACTTGAAAGCGAAAGGGAAACCAGAGGAGCTCTCTCGACGCAGGACTCGG
CTTGCTGAAGCGCGCACGGCAAGAGGCGAGGGGCGGCGACTGGTGAGTACGCCAAAAATTTTGACTAGCG
GAGGCTAGAAGGAGAGAGATGGGTGCGAGAGCGTCAGTATTAAGCGGGGGAGAATTAGATCGCGATGGGA
AAAAATTCGGTTAAGGCCAGGGGGAAAGAAAAAATATAAATTAAAACATATAGTATGGGCAAGCAGGGAG
CTAGAACGATTCGCAGTTAATCCTGGCCTGTTAGAAACATCAGAAGGCTGTAGACAAATACTGGGACAGC
TACAACCATCCCTTCAGACAGGATCAGAAGAACTTAGATCATTATATAATACAGTAGCAACCCTCTATTG
TGTGCATCAAAGGATAGAGATAAAAGACACCAAGGAAGCTTTAGACAAGATAGAGGAAGAGCAAAACAAA
AGTAAGACCACCGCACAGCAAGCGGCCACTGATCTTCAGACCTGGAGGAGGAGATATGAGGGACAATTGG
AGAAGTGAATTATATAAATATAAAGTAGTAAAAATTGAACCATTAGGAGTAGCACCCACCAAGGCAAAGA
GAAGAGTGGTGCAGAGAGAAAAAAGAGCAGTGGGAATAGGAGCTTTGTTCCTTGGGTTCTTGGGAGCAGC
AGGAAGCACTATGGGCGCAGCGTCAATGACGCTGACGGTACAGGCCAGACAATTATTGTCTGGTATAGTG
CAGCAGCAGAACAATTTGCTGAGGGCTATTGAGGCGCAACAGCATCTGTTGCAACTCACAGTCTGGGGCA
TCAAGCAGCTCCAGGCAAGAATCCTGGCTGTGGAAAGATACCTAAAGGATCAACAGCTCCTGGGGATTTG
GGGTTGCTCTGGAAAACTCATTTGCACCACTGCTGTGCCTTGGAATGCTAGTTGGAGTAATAAATCTCTG
GAACAGATTTGGAATCACACGACCTGGATGGAGTGGGACAGAGAAATTAACAATTACACAAGCTTAATAC
ACTCCTTAATTGAAGAATCGCAAAACCAGCAAGAAAAGAATGAACAAGAATTATTGGAATTAGATAAATG
GGCAAGTTTGTGGAATTGGTTTAACATAACAAATTGGCTGTGGTATATAAAATTATTCATAATGATAGTA
GGAGGCTTGGTAGGTTTAAGAATAGTTTTTGCTGTACTTTCTATAGTGAATAGAGTTAGGCAGGGATATT
CACCATTATCGTTTCAGACCCACCTCCCAACCCCGAGGGGACCCGACAGGCCCGAAGGAATAGAAGAAGA
AGGTGGAGAGAGAGACAGAGACAGATCCATTCGATTAGTGAACGGATCTCGACGGTATCGGTTAACTTTT
AAAAGAAAAGGGGGGATTGGGGGGTACAGTGCAGGGGAAAGAATAGTAGACATAATAGCAACAGACATAC
AAACTAAAGAATTACAAAAACAAATTACAAAATTCAAAATTTTATCGATACTAGTATTATGCCCAGTACA
TGACCTTATGGGACTTTCCTACTTGGCAGTACATCTACGTATTAGTCATCGCTATTACCATGGTGATGCG
GTTTTGGCAGTACATCAATGGGCGTGGATAGCGGTTTGACTCACGGGGATTTCCAAGTCTCCACCCCATT
GACGTCAATGGGAGTTTGTTTTGGCACCAAAATCAACGGGACTTTCCAAAATGTCGTAACAACTCCGCCC
CATTGACGCAAATGGGCGGTAGGCGTGTACGGTGGGAGGTTTATATAAGCAGAGCTCGTTTAGTGAACCG
TCAGATCGCCTGGAGACGCCATCCACGCTGTTTTGACCTCCATAGAAGATTCTAGAATGCATCATCACCA
TCACCACGAGCCAACCACTCTGGTTCCGCGTGGATCCGATAACGCGAGCACGGCCAGAACAGAGAACCCT
GTTATAATGGGTCTGTCCAGTCAAAATGGTCAGCTGAGAGGCCCTGTGAAACCCACTGGTGGCCCTGGAG
GAGGGGGCACACAGACACAGCAACAGATGAACCAGCTGAAAAACACCAACACAATCAATAATGGCACTCA
GCAGCAAGCACAGAGTATGACCACCACTATTAAACCTGGTGATGACTGGAAAAAGACTTTAAAACTCCCT
CCAAAGGATCTAAGAATCAAAACTTCGGATGTGACCTCCACAAAAGGAAATGAGTTTGAAGATTACTGTT
TGAAACGGGAGTTACTGATGGGAATTTTTGAAATGGGCTGGGAAAAGCCATCTCCTATTCAGGAGGAGAG
CATTCCCATTGCTTTATCTGGTAGGGATATCTTAGCTAGAGCAAAAAATGGAACAGGCAAGAGCGGTGCC
TACCTCATTCCCTTACTTGAACGGCTAGACCTGAAGAAGGACAATATACAAGCAATGGTGATTGTTCCCA
CTAGAGAACTTGCTCTACAGGTCAGTCAAATTTGCATCCAGGTCAGCAAACACATGGGAGGGGCCAAAGT
GATGGCAACCACAGGAGGAACCAATTTACGAGATGACATAATGAGGCTTGATGATACAGTGCACGTGGTG
ATTGCTACCCCTGGGAGAATCCTGGATCTTATTAAGAAAGGAGTAGCAAAGGTTGATCATGTCCAGATGA
TAGTATTGGATGAGGCAGATAAGTTGCTGTCACAGGATTTTGTGCAGATAATGGAGGATATTATTCTCAC
GCTACCTAAAAACAGGCAGATTTTACTATATTCCGCTACTTTCCCTCTTAGTGTACAGAAGTTCATGAAT
TCCCATTTGCAGAAACCCTATGAGATTAACCTGATGGAGGAAGAGCCAACCACTATGGTGAGCAAGGGCG
AGGAGCTGTTCACCGGGGTGGTGCCCATCCTGGTCGAGCTGGACGGCGACGTAAACGGCCACAAGTTCAG
CGTGTCTGGCGAGGGCGAGGGCGATGCCACCTACGGCAAGCTGACCCTGAAGTTCATCTGCACCACCGGC
AAGCTGCCCGTGCCCTGGCCCACCCTCGTGACCACCCTGACCTACGGCGTGCAGTGCTTCAGCCGCTACC
CCGACCACATGAAGCAGCACGACTTCTTCAAGTCCGCCATGCCCGAAGGCTACGTCCAGGAGCGCACCAT
CTTCTTCAAGGACGACGGCAACTACAAGACCCGCGCCGAGGTGAAGTTCGAGGGCGACACCCTGGTGAAC
CGCATCGAGCTGAAGGGCATCGACTTCAAGGAGGACGGCAACATCCTGGGGCACAAGCTGGAGTACAACT
ACAACAGCCACAACGTCTATATCATGGCCGACAAGCAGAAGAACGGCATCAAGGCGAACTTCAAGATCCG
CCACAACATCGAGGACGGCAGCGTGCAGCTCGCCGACCACTACCAGCAGAACACCCCCATCGGCGACGGC
CCCGTGCTGCTGCCCGACAACCACTACCTGAGCACCCAGTCCGCCCTGAGCAAAGACCCCAACGAGAAGC
GCGATCACATGGTCCTGCTGGAGTTCGTGACCGCCGCCGGGATCACTCTCGGCATGGACGAGCTGTACAA
GTAAGCGGCCGCGAAGGATCTGCGATCGCTCCGGTGCCCGTCAGTGGGCAGAGCGCACATCGCCCACAGT
CCCCGAGAAGTTGGGGGGAGGGGTCGGCAATTGAACGGGTGCCTAGAGAAGGTGGCGCGGGGTAAACTGG
GAAAGTGATGTCGTGTACTGGCTCCGCCTTTTTCCCGAGGGTGGGGGAGAACCGTATATAAGTGCAGTAG
TCGCCGTGAACGTTCTTTTTCGCAACGGGTTTGCCGCCAGAACACAGCTGAAGCTTCGAGGGGCTCGCAT
CTCTCCTTCACGCGCCCGCCGCCCTACCTGAGGCCGCCATCCACGCCGGTTGAGTCGCGTTCTGCCGCCT
CCCGCCTGTGGTGCCTCCTGAACTGCGTCCGCCGTCTAGGTAAGTTTAAAGCTCAGGTCGAGACCGGGCC
TTTGTCCGGCGCTCCCTTGGAGCCTACCTAGACTCAGCCGGCTCTCCACGCTTTGCCTGACCCTGCTTGC
TCAACTCTACGTCTTTGTTTCGTTTTCTGTTCTGCGCCGTTACAGATCCAAGCTGTGACCGGCGCCTACG
CTAGATGACCGAGTACAAGCCCACGGTGCGCCTCGCCACCCGCGACGACGTCCCCAGGGCCGTACGCACC
CTCGCCGCCGCGTTCGCCGACTACCCCGCCACGCGCCACACCGTCGATCCGGACCGCCACATCGAGCGGG
TCACCGAGCTGCAAGAACTCTTCCTCACGCGCGTCGGGCTCGACATCGGCAAGGTGTGGGTCGCGGACGA
CGGCGCCGCGGTGGCGGTCTGGACCACGCCGGAGAGCGTCGAAGCGGGGGCGGTGTTCGCCGAGATCGGC
CCGCGCATGGCCGAGTTGAGCGGTTCCCGGCTGGCCGCGCAGCAACAGATGGAAGGCCTCCTGGCGCCGC
ACCGGCCCAAGGAGCCCGCGTGGTTCCTGGCCACCGTCGGCGTCTCGCCCGACCACCAGGGCAAGGGTCT
GGGCAGCGCCGTCGTGCTCCCCGGAGTGGAGGCGGCCGAGCGCGCCGGGGTGCCCGCCTTCCTGGAGACC
TCCGCGCCCCGCAACCTCCCCTTCTACGAGCGGCTCGGCTTCACCGTCACCGCCGACGTCGAGGTGCCCG
AAGGACCGCGCACCTGGTGCATGACCCGCAAGCCCGGTGCCTGAGTCGACAATCAACCTCTGGATTACAA
AATTTGTGAAAGATTGACTGGTATTCTTAACTATGTTGCTCCTTTTACGCTATGTGGATACGCTGCTTTA
ATGCCTTTGTATCATGCTATTGCTTCCCGTATGGCTTTCATTTTCTCCTCCTTGTATAAATCCTGGTTGC
TGTCTCTTTATGAGGAGTTGTGGCCCGTTGTCAGGCAACGTGGCGTGGTGTGCACTGTGTTTGCTGACGC
AACCCCCACTGGTTGGGGCATTGCCACCACCTGTCAGCTCCTTTCCGGGACTTTCGCTTTCCCCCTCCCT
ATTGCCACGGCGGAACTCATCGCCGCCTGCCTTGCCCGCTGCTGGACAGGGGCTCGGCTGTTGGGCACTG
ACAATTCCGTGGTGTTGTCGGGGAAATCATCGTCCTTTCCTTGGCTGCTCGCCTGTGTTGCCACCTGGAT
TCTGCGCGGGACGTCCTTCTGCTACGTCCCTTCGGCCCTCAATCCAGCGGACCTTCCTTCCCGCGGCCTG
CTGCCGGCTCTGCGGCCTCTTCCGCGTCTTCGCCTTCGCCCTCAGACGAGTCGGATCTCCCTTTGGGCCG
CCTCCCCGCCTGGTACCTTTAAGACCAATGACTTACAAGGCAGCTGTAGATCTTAGCCACTTTTTAAAAG
AAAAGGGGGGACTGGAAGGGCTAATTCACTCCCAACGAAGATAAGATCTGCTTTTTGCTTGTACTGGGTC
TCTCTGGTTAGACCAGATCTGAGCCTGGGAGCTCTCTGGCTAACTAGGGAACCCACTGCTTAAGCCTCAA
TAAAGCTTGCCTTGAGTGCTTCAAGTAGTGTGTGCCCGTCTGTTGTGTGACTCTGGTAACTAGAGATCCC
TCAGACCCTTTTAGTCAGTGTGGAAAATCTCTAGCAGTAGTAGTTCATGTCATCTTATTATTCAGTATTT
ATAACTTGCAAAGAAATGAATATCAGAGAGTGAGAGGAACTTGTTTATTGCAGCTTATAATGGTTACAAA
TAAAGCAATAGCATCACAAATTTCACAAATAAAGCATTTTTTTCACTGCATTCTAGTTGTGGTTTGTCCA
AACTCATCAATGTATCTTATCATGTCTGGCTCTAGCTATCCCGCCCCTAACTCCGCCCATCCCGCCCCTA
ACTCCGCCCAGTTCCGCCCATTCTCCGCCCCATGGCTGACTAATTTTTTTTATTTATGCAGAGGCCGAGG
CCGCCTCGGCCTCTGAGCTATTCCAGAAGTAGTGAGGAGGCTTTTTTGGAGGCCTAGACTTTTGCAGAGA
CCAAATTCGTAATCATGTCATAGCTGTTTCCTGTGTGAAATTGTTATCCGCTCACAATTCCACACAACAT
ACGAGCCGGAAGCATAAAGTGTAAAGCCTGGGGTGCCTAATGAGTGAGCTAACTCACATTAATTGCGTTG
CGCTCACTGCCCGCTTTCCAGTCGGGAAACCTGTCGTGCCAGCTGCATTAATGAATCGGCCAACGCGCGG
GGAGAGGCGGTTTGCGTATTGGGCGCTCTTCCGCTTCCTCGCTCACTGACTCGCTGCGCTCGGTCGTTCG
GCTGCGGCGAGCGGTATCAGCTCACTCAAAGGCGGTAATACGGTTATCCACAGAATCAGGGGATAACGCA
GGAAAGAACATGTGAGCAAAAGGCCAGCAAAAGGCCAGGAACCGTAAAAAGGCCGCGTTGCTGGCGTTTT
TCCATAGGCTCCGCCCCCCTGACGAGCATCACAAAAATCGACGCTCAAGTCAGAGGTGGCGAAACCCGAC
AGGACTATAAAGATACCAGGCGTTTCCCCCTGGAAGCTCCCTCGTGCGCTCTCCTGTTCCGACCCTGCCG
CTTACCGGATACCTGTCCGCCTTTCTCCCTTCGGGAAGCGTGGCGCTTTCTCATAGCTCACGCTGTAGGT
ATCTCAGTTCGGTGTAGGTCGTTCGCTCCAAGCTGGGCTGTGTGCACGAACCCCCCGTTCAGCCCGACCG
CTGCGCCTTATCCGGTAACTATCGTCTTGAGTCCAACCCGGTAAGACACGACTTATCGCCACTGGCAGCA
GCCACTGGTAACAGGATTAGCAGAGCGAGGTATGTAGGCGGTGCTACAGAGTTCTTGAAGTGGTGGCCTA
ACTACGGCTACACTAGAAGAACAGTATTTGGTATCTGCGCTCTGCTGAAGCCAGTTACCTTCGGAAAAAG
AGTTGGTAGCTCTTGATCCGGCAAACAAACCACCGCTGGTAGCGGTGGTTTTTTTGTTTGCAAGCAGCAG
ATTACGCGCAGAAAAAAAGGATCTCAAGAAGATCCTTTGATCTTTTCTACGGGGTCTGACGCTCAGTGGA
ACGAAAACTCACGTTAAGGGATTTTGGTCATGAGATTATCAAAAAGGATCTTCACCTAGATCCTTTTAAA
TTAAAAATGAAGTTTTAAATCAATCTAAAGTATATATGAGTAAACTTGGTCTGACAGTTACCAATGCTTA
ATCAGTGAGGCACCTATCTCAGCGATCTGTCTATTTCGTTCATCCATAGTTGCCTGACTCCCCGTCGTGT
AGATAACTACGATACGGGAGGGCTTACCATCTGGCCCCAGTGCTGCAATGATACCGCGAGACCCACGCTC
ACCGGCTCCAGATTTATCAGCAATAAACCAGCCAGCCGGAAGGGCCGAGCGCAGAAGTGGTCCTGCAACT
TTATCCGCCTCCATCCAGTCTATTAATTGTTGCCGGGAAGCTAGAGTAAGTAGTTCGCCAGTTAATAGTT
TGCGCAACGTTGTTGCCATTGCTACAGGCATCGTGGTGTCACGCTCGTCGTTTGGTATGGCTTCATTCAG
CTCCGGTTCCCAACGATCAAGGCGAGTTACATGATCCCCCATGTTGTGCAAAAAAGCGGTTAGCTCCTTC
GGTCCTCCGATCGTTGTCAGAAGTAAGTTGGCCGCAGTGTTATCACTCATGGTTATGGCAGCACTGCATA
ATTCTCTTACTGTCATGCCATCCGTAAGATGCTTTTCTGTGACTGGTGAGTACTCAACCAAGTCATTCTG
AGAATAGTGTATGCGGCGACCGAGTTGCTCTTGCCCGGCGTCAATACGGGATAATACCGCGCCACATAGC
AGAACTTTAAAAGTGCTCATCATTGGAAAACGTTCTTCGGGGCGAAAACTCTCAAGGATCTTACCGCTGT
TGAGATCCAGTTCGATGTAACCCACTCGTGCACCCAACTGATCTTCAGCATCTTTTACTTTCACCAGCGT
TTCTGGGTGAGCAAAAACAGGAAGGCAAAATGCCGCAAAAAAGGGAATAAGGGCGACACGGAAATGTTGA
ATACTCATACTCTTCCTTTTTCAATATTATTGAAGCATTTATCAGGGTTATTGTCTCATGAGCGGATACA
TATTTGAATGTATTTAGAAAAATAAACAAATAGGGGTTCCGCGCACATTTCCCCGAAAAGTGCCACCTGA
CGTCTAAGAAACCATTATTATCATGACATTAACCTATAAAAATAGGCGTATCACGAGGCCCTTTCGTCTC
GCGCGTTTCGGTGATGACGGTGAAAACCTCTGACACATGCAGCTCCCGGAGACGGTCACAGCTTGTCTGT
AAGCGGATGCCGGGAGCAGACAAGCCCGTCAGGGCGCGTCAGCGGGTGTTGGCGGGTGTCGGGGCTGGCT
TAACTATGCGGCATCAGAGCAGATTGTACTGAGAGTGCACCA
